Addgene plasmid #152646: pGBW-m4133311
Purpose: Mammalian expression plasmid for SARS-CoV-2 helicase
Depositing lab: Ginkgo Bioworks & Benjie Chen. Depositing organization: Ginkgo Bioworks.
Backbone
  Vector backbone: pTwist_CMV_Hygro_6
  Backbone size w/o insert (bp): 6525
  Vector type: Mammalian Expression
  Selectable markers: Hygromycin
Growth in bacteria
  Bacterial resistance: Ampicillin, 100 μg/mL
  Growth temperature: 37°C
  Growth strain: DH5alpha
  Copy number: High Copy
Gene/Insert
  Gene/Insert name: SARS-CoV-2 helicase (alt name: nsp13)
  Species: Severe acute respiratory syndrome coronavirus 2
  Insert size (bp): 1802
  Mutation: wt
  Entrez Gene: ORF1ab (a.k.a. GU280_gp01)
  Promoter: CMV
  Tag / fusion protein: Cleavable TEV;CBP (C terminal on backbone)
  Cloning method: Unknown
Resource information
  A portion of this plasmid was derived from a plasmid made by: GinkgoBioworks
Depositor comments: NCBI reference sequence: YP_009725308.1
How to cite: pGBW-m4133311 was a gift from Ginkgo Bioworks & Benjie Chen (Addgene plasmid # 152646 ; http://n2t.net/addgene:152646 ; RRID:Addgene_152646)
