[The description below was written by a language model from this plasmid's Addgene catalogue record and pLannotate feature annotations shown in this document.]
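Description:
pGBW-m4133311 is a mammalian expression plasmid built on the pTwist_CMV_Hygro_6 backbone that carries the wild-type SARS-CoV-2 helicase, nsp13, one of the mature products of the viral ORF1ab replicase polyprotein. It is propagated in E. coli as a high-copy plasmid through a ColE1/pUC-type origin with ampicillin selection from a full-length β-lactamase gene. For mammalian cells it has a separate cassette in which the human ubiquitin C promoter drives hygromycin B phosphotransferase, followed by a synthetic polyadenylation signal, so transfected cells can be selected with hygromycin.

The helicase coding sequence, about 1.8 kb, spans the numbering origin of the 8,438 nt depositor sequence and lies downstream of the CMV immediate-early enhancer and promoter elements. The annotation tool labels this open reading frame as a fragment of the SARS-CoV replicase polyprotein and attaches a generic description mentioning the methyltransferase. This reflects a homology match to the polyprotein entry rather than the identity of the insert, which the catalogue gives as nsp13. According to the record, the backbone supplies a C-terminal TEV-cleavable calmodulin-binding peptide tag. The feature table detects only a short CBP fragment just after the insert and does not annotate the TEV site. An SV40 polyadenylation signal is annotated downstream of the tagged insert, on the opposite strand. T7 and rrnG transcription terminators and 5' and 3' β-globin insulator elements flank the expression region, presumably to limit read-through and interference between neighbouring units.

The construct is suited to transient or hygromycin-selected expression of tagged nsp13 in mammalian cells. The CBP tag would allow capture on calmodulin resin and the TEV site its removal, although the record states no purpose beyond expression.
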