Features (pLannotate 1.2.2; 20 found; start..end, strand, type, name):
   1838..1854    +  CDS            CBP (fragment): calmodulin-binding peptide derived from skeletal muscle myosin light chain kinase; binds calmodulin with nanomolar affinity in the presence of calcium
   1978..2099    -  polyA_signal   SV40 poly(A) signal: SV40 polyadenylation signal
   2122..2191    -  CDS            large T antigen (fragment): large T antigen from SV40 (simian virus 40)
   2214..2260    +  terminator     T7 terminator: transcription terminator for bacteriophage T7 RNA polymerase
   2290..2426    +  terminator     rrnG terminator: transcription terminator from the E. coli ribosomal RNA rrnG operon (Albrechtsen et al., 1991)
   2471..2542    +  misc_feature   3' β-globin insulator: insulator downstream of the human β-globin locus (Farrell et al., 2002)
   2768..3356    -  rep_origin     ori: high-copy-number ColE1/pMB1/pBR322/pUC origin of replication
   3528..3592    -  CDS            bla(M) (fragment): β-lactamase lacking the signal sequence; bla(M); allows cytosolic expression of β-lactamase
   3856..5065    +  promoter       UbC promoter: human ubiquitin C promoter
   5075..6096    +  CDS            HygR (fragment): hygromycin B phosphotransferase confers resistance to hygromycin
   6124..6172    +  polyA_signal   poly(A) signal: synthetic polyadenylation signal
   6438..7298    +  CDS            AmpR: β-lactamase; bla; confers resistance to ampicillin, carbenicillin, and related antibiotics
   7311..7447    +  terminator     rrnG terminator: transcription terminator from the E. coli ribosomal RNA rrnG operon (Albrechtsen et al., 1991)
   7592..7663    +  misc_feature   5' β-globin insulator: insulator upstream of the human β-globin locus (Farrell et al., 2002)
   7668..7714    -  terminator     T7 terminator: transcription terminator for bacteriophage T7 RNA polymerase
   7732..7780    -  polyA_signal   poly(A) signal: synthetic polyadenylation signal
   7861..8164    +  enhancer       CMV enhancer: human cytomegalovirus immediate early enhancer
   8237..8254    -  promoter       CMV promoter (fragment): human cytomegalovirus (CMV) immediate early promoter
   8317..8368    +  promoter       CMVd2 promoter: truncated human cytomegalovirus (CMV) immediate early promoter that yields moderately reduced expression relative to the full-length promoter
   8428..1816    +  CDS            rep (fragment) (across the origin): R1AB_SARS - Experimental evidence at protein level: Swiss-Prot protein existence level 1. [2'-O-methyltransferase]: Methyltransferase that mediates mRNA cap 2'-O-ribose methylation to the 5'-cap structure of viral mRNAs. N7-methyl guanosine cap is a prerequisite for binding of nsp16. Therefore plays an essential role in viral mRNAs cap methylation which is essential to evade immune system. From Severe acute respiratory syndrome coronavirus (SARS-CoV).
>Addgene plasmid #152646 | pGBW-m4133311 | depositor full sequence | sequence record 295658 | Full Sequence
CACCATGGCGGTGGGGGCTTGCGTACTATGTAACAGCCAGACGTCATTGCGCTGCGGTGCATGTATAAGA
AGGCCGTTTCTGTGTTGCAAATGCTGCTACGATCATGTTATTTCGACTTCTCACAAGCTTGTGCTCAGTG
TCAATCCTTATGTGTGTAATGCCCCCGGATGCGACGTCACAGATGTTACCCAACTGTACCTGGGCGGCAT
GTCCTATTATTGTAAGAGCCACAAACCACCAATCTCCTTCCCCCTGTGCGCCAACGGACAGGTGTTTGGG
CTCTACAAAAACACATGTGTGGGATCTGACAATGTCACCGACTTCAACGCTATCGCCACATGCGATTGGA
CTAATGCAGGCGACTACATTTTAGCCAACACCTGTACCGAACGGCTGAAGTTATTTGCGGCTGAGACTCT
AAAGGCAACTGAGGAAACCTTCAAACTTTCATATGGTATCGCCACGGTACGTGAGGTGTTGTCTGATCGA
GAACTGCATCTCAGTTGGGAGGTCGGGAAGCCTAGACCTCCCCTTAATCGAAATTACGTGTTCACAGGTT
ATAGGGTTACCAAGAACAGCAAAGTCCAGATCGGCGAATATACTTTTGAGAAGGGAGATTACGGTGACGC
CGTAGTGTATCGTGGCACAACAACATACAAACTGAATGTTGGGGATTACTTCGTGCTGACGTCCCACACC
GTTATGCCGCTCTCAGCTCCAACTTTGGTTCCCCAGGAACATTACGTGCGGATTACTGGACTCTATCCAA
CGCTAAACATAAGCGACGAGTTTTCCAGCAACGTGGCTAATTACCAAAAGGTCGGCATGCAGAAGTACTC
CACCCTTCAGGGTCCTCCTGGGACTGGCAAAAGTCACTTCGCCATCGGACTGGCACTTTACTATCCCAGT
GCGCGCATTGTATATACCGCCTGCTCACATGCGGCAGTGGACGCCCTGTGTGAGAAGGCTTTAAAGTATC
TGCCAATAGACAAATGCTCTCGCATTATCCCTGCCAGGGCCAGAGTGGAGTGCTTTGATAAGTTTAAAGT
GAACTCGACCCTCGAACAGTATGTCTTCTGCACAGTTAACGCATTGCCCGAAACGACCGCCGATATAGTT
GTGTTCGACGAAATCTCAATGGCTACCAATTATGATCTCTCCGTCGTCAATGCACGGCTGCGGGCCAAAC
ACTACGTCTACATCGGGGACCCCGCGCAGTTACCAGCACCGCGAACCCTACTGACTAAGGGCACACTTGA
GCCAGAGTACTTCAACAGCGTATGTAGACTGATGAAAACCATTGGCCCTGATATGTTCCTGGGAACATGT
CGGAGGTGCCCCGCTGAAATAGTGGACACCGTTTCAGCACTTGTGTACGACAATAAGCTCAAAGCACACA
AGGATAAATCCGCACAATGTTTTAAGATGTTTTACAAAGGGGTTATTACCCATGATGTGTCTAGCGCTAT
CAATCGCCCTCAGATTGGCGTGGTGAGAGAGTTTTTGACGCGAAATCCCGCCTGGCGAAAGGCCGTATTC
ATCAGTCCTTACAACTCGCAAAATGCCGTCGCTAGTAAGATTTTAGGACTCCCTACTCAGACAGTTGATA
GCTCTCAAGGTTCTGAATACGATTATGTGATTTTTACTCAGACTACCGAAACGGCACATTCTTGTAACGT
CAACCGTTTTAACGTGGCCATTACAAGGGCCAAGGTTGGCATCTTGTGTATCATGTCAGACCGGGACCTG
TATGATAAACTGCAATTCACATCTTTGGAGATACCGCGCCGCAATGTCGCTACCCTTCAGGAAAACCTTT
ACTTTCAGTCGAAGAGGCGATGGAAAAAGAATTTTATCGCGGTGAGTGCAGCCAACAGATTCAAAAAGAT
ATCCTCGTCTGGTGCCCTCTAAGGATCCGCAGGCCTCTGCTAGCTTGACTGACTGAGATACAGCGTACCT
TCAGCTCACAGACATGATAAGATACATTGATGAGTTTGGACAAACCACAACTAGAATGCAGTGAAAAAAA
TGCTTTATTTGTGAAATTTGTGATGCTATTGCTTTATTTGTAACCATTATAAGCTGCAATAAACAAGTTA
ACAACAACAATTGCATTCATTTTATGTTTCAGGTTCAGGGGGAGGTGTGGGAGGTTTTTTAAAGCAAGTA
AAACCTCTACAAATGTGGTATTGGCCCATCTCTATCGGTATCGTAGCATAACCCCTTGGGGCCTCTAAAC
GGGTCTTGAGGGGTTTTTTGTGCCCCTCGGGCCGGATTGCTATCTACCGGCATTGGCGCAGAAAAAAATG
CCTGATGCGACGCTGCGCGTCTTATACTCCCACATATGCCAGATTCAGCAACGGATACGGCTTCCCCAAC
TTGCCCACTTCCATACGTGTCCTCCTTACCAGAAATTTATCCTTAAGGTCGTCAGCTATCCTGCAGGCGA
TCTCTCGATTTCGATCAAGACATTCCTTTAATGGTCTTTTCTGGACACCACTAGGGGTCAGAAGTAGTTC
ATCAAACTTTCTTCCCTCCCTAATCTCATTGGTTACCTTGGGCTATCGAAACTTAATTAACCAGTCAAGT
CAGCTACTTGGCGAGATCGACTTGTCTGGGTTTCGACTACGCTCAGAATTGCGTCAGTCAAGTTCGATCT
GGTCCTTGCTATTGCACCCGTTCTCCGATTACGAGTTTCATTTAAATCATGTGAGCAAAAGGCCAGCAAA
AGGCCAGGAACCGTAAAAAGGCCGCGTTGCTGGCGTTTTTCCATAGGCTCCGCCCCCCTGACGAGCATCA
CAAAAATCGACGCTCAAGTCAGAGGTGGCGAAACCCGACAGGACTATAAAGATACCAGGCGTTTCCCCCT
GGAAGCTCCCTCGTGCGCTCTCCTGTTCCGACCCTGCCGCTTACCGGATACCTGTCCGCCTTTCTCCCTT
CGGGAAGCGTGGCGCTTTCTCATAGCTCACGCTGTAGGTATCTCAGTTCGGTGTAGGTCGTTCGCTCCAA
GCTGGGCTGTGTGCACGAACCCCCCGTTCAGCCCGACCGCTGCGCCTTATCCGGTAACTATCGTCTTGAG
TCCAACCCGGTAAGACACGACTTATCGCCACTGGCAGCAGCCACTGGTAACAGGATTAGCAGAGCGAGGT
ATGTAGGCGGTGCTACAGAGTTCTTGAAGTGGTGGCCTAACTACGGCTACACTAGAAGAACAGTATTTGG
TATCTGCGCTCTGCTGAAGCCAGTTACCTTCGGAAAAAGAGTTGGTAGCTCTTGATCCGGCAAACAAACC
ACCGCTGGTAGCGGTGGTTTTTTTGTTTGCAAGCAGCAGATTACGCGCAGAAAAAAAGGATCTCAAGAAG
ATCCTTTGATCTTTTCTACGGGGTCTGACGCTCAGTGGAACGAAAACTCACGTTAAGGGATTTTGGTCAT
GAGATTATCAAAAAGGATCTTCACCTAGATCCTTTTAAATTAAAAATGAAGTTTTAAATCAATCTAAAGT
ATATATGAGTAAACTTGGTCTGACAGTTACCAATGCTTAATCAGTGAGGCACCTATCTCAGCGATCTGTC
TATTTCGTTCATCCATAGTTGCATTTAAATTTCCGAACTCTCCAAGGCCCTCGTCGGAAAATCTTCAAAC
CTTTCGTCCGATCCATCTTGCAGGCTACCTCTCGAACGAACTATCGCAAGTCTCTTGGCCGGCCTTGCGC
CTTGGCTATTGCTTGGCAGCGCCTATCGCCAGGTATTACTCCAATCCCGAATATCCGAGATCGGGATCAC
CCGAGAGAAGTTCAACCTACATCCTCAATCCCGATCTATCCGAGATCCGAGGAATATCGAAATCGGGGCG
CGCCTGGCCTCCGCGCCGGGTTTTGGCGCCTCCCGCGGGCGCCCCCCTCGTCACGGCGAGCGCTGCCACG
TCAGACGAAGGGCGCAGGAGCGTCCTGATCCTTCCGCCCGGACGCTCAGGACAGCGGCCCGCTGCTCATA
AGACTCGGCCTTAGAACCCCAGTATCAGCAGAAGGACATTTTAGGACGGGACTTGGGTGACTCTAGGGCA
CTGGTTTTCTTTCCAGAGAGCGGAACAGGCGAGGAAAAGTAGTCCCTTCTCGGCGATTCTGCGGAGGGAT
CTCCGTGGGGCGGTGAACGCCGATGATTATATAAGGACGCGCCGGGTGTGGCACAGCTAGTTCCGTCGCA
GCCGGGATTTGGGTCGCGGTTCTTGTTTGTGGATCGCTGTGATCGTCACTTGGTGAGTAGCGGGCTGCTG
GGCTGGCCGGGGCTTTCGTGGCCGCCGGGCCGCTCGGTGGGACGGAAGCGTGTGGAGAGACCGCCAAGGG
CTGTAGTCTGGGTCCGCGAGCAAGGTTGCCCTGAACTGGGGGTTGGGGGGAGCGCAGCAAAATGGCGGCT
GTTCCCGAGTCTTGAATGGAAGACGCTTGTGAGGCGGGCTGTGAGGTCGTTGAAACAAGGTGGGGGGCAT
GGTGGGCGGCAAGAACCCAAGGTCTTGAGCCCTTCGCTAATGCGGGAAAGCTCTTATTCGGGTGAGATGG
GCTGGGCACCATCTGGGGACCCTGACGTGAAGTTTGTCACTGACTGGAGAACTCGGTTTGTCGTCTGTTG
CGGGGGCGGCAGTTATGGCGGTGCCGTTGGGCAGTGCACCCGTACCTTTGGGAGCGCGCGCCCTCGTCGT
GTCGTGACGTCACCCGTTCTGTTGGCTTATAATGCAGGGTGGGGCCACCTGCCGGTAGGTGTGCGGTAGG
CTTTTCTCCGTCGCAGGACGCAGGGTTCGGGCCTAGGGTAGGCTCTCCTGAATCGACAGGCGCCGGACCT
CTGGTGAGGGGAGGGATAAGTGAGGCGTCAGTTTCTTTGGTCGGTTTTATGTACCTATCTTCTTAAGTAG
CTGAAGCTCCGGTTTTGAACTATGCGCTCGGGGTTGGCGAGTGTGTTTTGTGAAGTTTTTTAGGCACCTT
TTGAAATGTAATCATTTGGGTCAATATGTAATTTTCAGTGTTAGACTTGTAAATTGTCCGCTAAATTCTG
GCCGTTTTTGGCTTTTTTGTTAGACAACATGGGTAAAAAGCCTGAACTCACCGCGACGTCTGTCGAGAAG
TTTCTGATCGAAAAGTTCGACAGCGTCTCCGACCTGATGCAGCTCTCGGAGGGCGAAGAATCTCGTGCTT
TCAGCTTCGATGTAGGAGGGCGTGGATATGTCCTGCGGGTAAATAGCTGCGCCGATGGTTTCTACAAAGA
TCGTTATGTTTATCGGCACTTTGCATCCGCCGCGCTCCCGATTCCGGAAGTGCTTGACATTGGGGAGTTC
AGCGAGAGCCTGACCTATTGCATCTCCCGCCGTGCACAGGGTGTCACGTTGCAAGACCTGCCTGAAACCG
AACTGCCCGCTGTTCTGCAGCCGGTCGCGGAGGCAATGGATGCCATCGCTGCCGCCGATCTTAGCCAGAC
GAGCGGGTTCGGCCCATTCGGACCGCAAGGAATCGGTCAATACACTACATGGCGTGATTTCATATGCGCG
ATTGCTGATCCCCATGTGTATCACTGGCAAACTGTGATGGACGACACCGTCAGTGCGTCCGTCGCGCAGG
CTCTCGATGAGCTGATGCTTTGGGCCGAGGACTGCCCCGAAGTCCGGCACCTCGTGCACGCGGATTTCGG
CTCCAACAATGTCCTGACGGACAATGGCCGCATAACAGCGGTCATTGACTGGAGCGAGGCGATGTTCGGG
GATTCCCAATACGAGGTCGCCAACATCTTCTTCTGGAGGCCGTGGTTGGCTTGTATGGAGCAGCAGACGC
GCTACTTCGAGCGGAGGCATCCGGAGCTTGCAGGATCGCCCCGGCTCCGGGCGTATATGCTCCGCATTGG
TCTTGACCAACTCTATCAGAGCTTGGTTGACGGCAATTTCGATGATGCAGCTTGGGCGCAGGGTCGATGC
GACGCAATCGTCCGATCCGGAGCCGGGACTGTCGGGCGTACACAAATCGCCCGCAGAAGCGCCGCCGTCT
GGACCGATGGCTGTGTAGAAGTACTCGCCGATAGTGGAAACCGACGCCCCAGCACTCGTCCGAGGGCAAA
GGAATAAGCTAGTATGTAAGCCTAGTCTTAGATAATAAAATCGCTATCCATCGAAGATGGATGTGTGTTG
GTTTTTTGTGTGTGTAACGCTAGGCGCGCCTGGTGTACCGAGAACGATCCTCTCAGTGCGAGTCTCGACG
ATCCATATCGTTGCTTGGCAGTCAGCCAGTCGGAATCCAGCTTGGGACCCAGGAAGTCCAATCGTCAGAT
ATTGTACTCAAGCCTGGTCACGGCAGCGTACCGATCTGTTTAAACCTAGATATTGATAGTCTGATCGGTC
AACGTATAATCGAGTCCTAGCTTTTGCAAACATCTATCAAGAGACAGGATCAGCAGGAGGCTTTCGCATG
AGTATTCAACATTTCCGTGTCGCCCTTATTCCCTTTTTTGCGGCATTTTGCCTTCCTGTTTTTGCTCACC
CAGAAACGCTGGTGAAAGTAAAAGATGCTGAAGATCAGTTGGGTGCGCGAGTGGGTTACATCGAACTGGA
TCTCAACAGCGGTAAGATCCTTGAGAGTTTTCGCCCCGAAGAACGCTTTCCAATGATGAGCACTTTTAAA
GTTCTGCTATGTGGCGCGGTATTATCCCGTATTGACGCCGGGCAAGAGCAACTCGGTCGCCGCATACACT
ATTCTCAGAATGACTTGGTTGAGTATTCACCAGTCACAGAAAAGCATCTTACGGATGGCATGACAGTAAG
AGAATTATGCAGTGCTGCCATAACCATGAGTGATAACACTGCGGCCAACTTACTTCTGACAACGATTGGA
GGACCGAAGGAGCTAACCGCTTTTTTGCACAACATGGGGGATCATGTAACTCGCCTTGATCGTTGGGAAC
CGGAGCTGAATGAAGCCATACCAAACGACGAGCGTGACACCACGATGCCTGTAGCAATGGCAACAACCTT
GCGTAAACTATTAACTGGCGAACTACTTACTCTAGCTTCCCGGCAACAGTTGATAGACTGGATGGAGGCG
GATAAAGTTGCAGGACCACTTCTGCGCTCGGCCCTTCCGGCTGGCTGGTTTATTGCTGATAAATCTGGAG
CCGGTGAGCGTGGGTCTCGCGGTATCATTGCAGCACTGGGGCCAGATGGTAAGCCCTCCCGTATCGTAGT
TATCTACACGACGGGGAGTCAGGCAACTATGGATGAACGAAATAGACAGATCGCTGAGATAGGTGCCTCA
CTGATTAAGCATTGGTAACCGATTCTAGGTGCATTGGCGCAGAAAAAAATGCCTGATGCGACGCTGCGCG
TCTTATACTCCCACATATGCCAGATTCAGCAACGGATACGGCTTCCCCAACTTGCCCACTTCCATACGTG
TCCTCCTTACCAGAAATTTATCCTTAAGATCGTTTAAACTCGACTCTGGCTCTATCGAATCTCCGTCGTT
TCGAGCTTACGCGAACAGCCGTGGCGCTCATTTGCTCGTCGGGCATCGAATCTCGTCAGCTATCGTCAGC
TTACCTTTTTGGCAGCGATCGCGGCTCCCGACATCTTGGACCATTAGCTCCACAGGTATCTTCTTCCCTC
TAGTGGTCATAACAGCAGCTTCAGCTACCTCTCAATTCAAAAAACCCCTCAAGACCCGTTTAGAGGCCCC
AAGGGGTTATGCTATCAATCGTTGCGTTACACACACAAAAAACCAACACACATCCATCTTCGATGGATAG
CGATTTTATTATCTAACTGCTGATCGAGTGTAGCCAGATCTAGTAATCAATTACGGGGTCATTAGTTCAT
AGCCCATATATGGAGTTCCGCGTTACATAACTTACGGTAAATGGCCCGCCTGGCTGACCGCCCAACGACC
CCCGCCCATTGACGTCAATAATGACGTATGTTCCCATAGTAACGCCAATAGGGACTTTCCATTGACGTCA
ATGGGTGGAGTATTTACGGTAAACTGCCCACTTGGCAGTACATCAAGTGTATCATATGCCAAGTACGCCC
CCTATTGACGTCAATGACGGTAAATGGCCCGCCTGGCATTATGCCCAGTACATGACCTTATGGGACTTTC
CTACTTGGCAGTACATCTACGTATTAGTCATCGCTATTACCATGCTGATGCGGTTTTGGCAGTACATCAA
TGGGCGTGGATAGCGGTTTGACTCACGGGGATTTCCAAGTCTCCACCCCATTGACGTCAATGGGAGTTTG
TTTTGGCACCAAAATCAACGGGACTTTCCAAAATGTCGTAACAACTCCGCCCCATTGACGCAAATGGGCG
GTAGGCGTGTACGGTGGGAGGTCTATATAAGCAGAGCTGGTTTAGTGAACCGTCAGATCAGATCTTTGTC
GATCCTACCATCCACTCGACACACCCGCCAGCGGCCGC
